>Addgene plasmid #51850 | pGL3-PIM2mut2 | addgene partial sequence | sequence record 91904 | RVprimer3 5'-CTAGCAAAATAGGCTGTCCC-3'
TTCTCTATCGATAGGTACCGAGCTCCACTCACCAGGCAATGCTGCCTTTGACCAATGCACACCCGTGGCG
TTGATGGTAGGGGTTCCCCCTCCCTGGCTACCAGATATTTCCAGGGCCCTGGCCTCAGCTTTCCAGTGAA
GGCCGCCAGTCGCCTGGAGGACTCCGGTGAAGGAGTCCGACAAGCACCTTTCGAGACGGAGTCTTGGATA
GCCACAAGCGCGAATTCTTAGAAGCCCGGCCTGGCGCTATCTCTGTGCTAATATCCAGGCAGCGGCGGCA
AACCAACTTCCCAGGAAAGGATACTGCGCAGTTATTTTTTAAGTGTAAATACACACACACACCGCCACCA
CTACCAACAACAACCCCGCGCAACAACCAAAACAAGCGCGGTGCTGCAAAGGGATTCCCAGAACCGGTTT
CCTCTTGGTGTGAGCCCCACCTCAAGCCCGCAGGCCCCGCCTCCTCGGAAGAACCGAGCGTGTATTTGCA
TAAGGGGGCCCTTGAAACGATGAGGGTGGTATGCAAATAAGAACTGGCTCCGATTGGCTGTGGTACAGCA
GGTGCTCGAGATCTGCGATCTGCATCTC
