>Addgene plasmid #51850 | pGL3-PIM2mut2 | addgene partial sequence | sequence record 91939 | LucNRev 5'-CCTTATGCAGTTGCTCTCC-3'
GCCGGGCCTTTCTTTATGTTTTTGGCGTCTTCCATGGTGGCTTTACCAACAGTACCGGAATGCCAAGCTT
TTTGCAAAAGCCTAGGCCTCCAAAAAAGCCTCCTCACTACTTCTGGAATAGCTCAGAGGCCGAGGCGGCC
TCGGCCTCTGCATAAATAAAAAAAATTAGTCAGCGATGGGGCGGAGAATGGGCGGAACTGGGCGGAGTTA
GGGGCGGGATGGGCGGAGTTAGGGGCGGGACTATGGTTGCTGACTAATTGAGATGCAGATCGCAGATCTC
GAGCACCTGCTGTACCACAGCCAATCGGAGCCAGTTCTTATTTGCATACCACCCTCATCGTTTCAAGGGC
CCCCTTATGCAAATACACGCTCGGTTCTTCCGAGGAGGCGGGGCCTGCGGGCTTGAGGTGGGGCTCACAC
CAAGAGGAAACCGGTTCTGGGAATCCCTTTGCAGCACCGCGCTTGTTTTGGTTGTTGCGCGGGGTTGTTG
TTGGTAGTGGTGGCGGTGTGTGTGTGTATTTACACTTAAAAAATAACTGCGCAGTATCCTTTCCTGGGAA
GTTGGTTTGCCGCCGCTGCCTGGATATTAGCACAGAGATAGCGCCAGGCCGGGCTTCTAAGAATTCGCGC
TTGTGGCTATCCAAGACTCCGTCTCGAAAGGTGCTTGTCGGACTCCTTCAC
