[The description below was written by a language model from this plasmid's Addgene catalogue record.]
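Description:
pGL3-PIM2mut2 is a luciferase reporter plasmid built on the pGL3 backbone, a vector family used to measure promoter or enhancer activity after transfection into cultured mammalian cells. It is propagated in E. coli under ampicillin selection; the record lists the copy number as unknown and supplies no feature table, so the origin of replication and other backbone elements are not documented here. In pGL3-type vectors generally, a candidate regulatory sequence is cloned upstream of a firefly luciferase coding sequence, so that light output from cell lysates reflects the transcriptional strength of the inserted fragment.

The insert is the promoter region of human PIM2, a gene encoding a serine/threonine kinase associated with cell survival and proliferation. This version is a mutant promoter lacking forkhead binding site #1, meaning that one of the putative recognition sites for forkhead-family transcription factors has been removed. The record does not state the boundaries or length of the promoter fragment, the nature of the alteration (deletion versus base substitution), or which pGL3 variant was used.

The associated study concerns repression of PIM2 by the forkhead factor CHES1/FOXN3. The construct is therefore suited to comparison with a wild-type PIM2 promoter reporter and other binding-site mutants, to test whether this particular forkhead site is needed for forkhead-dependent regulation of PIM2 transcription. A loss or reduction of repression with this mutant would implicate site #1 in that control.
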