Addgene plasmid #51850: pGL3-PIM2mut2
Purpose: promoter region of PIM2 lacking the forkhead binding site #1
Depositing lab: Gerardo Ferbeyre. Depositing organization: University of Montreal. Publication: CHES1/FOXN3 regulates cell proliferation by repressing PIM2 and protein biosynthesis. Huot G, Vernier M, Bourdeau V, Doucet L, Saint-Germain E, Gaumont-Leclerc MF, Moro A, Ferbeyre G. Mol Biol Cell. 2014 Mar;25(5):554-65. doi: 10.1091/mbc.E13-02-0110. Epub 2014 Jan 8. PubMed 24403608.
Backbone
  Vector backbone: pGL3
  Vector type: Luciferase ; reporter vector
Growth in bacteria
  Bacterial resistance: Ampicillin, 100 μg/mL
  Growth temperature: 37°C
  Growth strain: Top10
  Copy number: Unknown
Gene/Insert
  Gene/Insert name: PIM2
  Species: H. sapiens (human)
  Entrez Gene: PIM2
Terms and licenses: Academic/Nonprofit Terms; Industry Terms: Not Available to Industry
How to cite: pGL3-PIM2mut2 was a gift from Gerardo Ferbeyre (Addgene plasmid # 51850 ; http://n2t.net/addgene:51850 ; RRID:Addgene_51850)
